>Addgene plasmid #192653 | Lenti-EF1alpha-dCas9-p300_Blast | addgene full sequence | sequence record 379928 | Addgene NGS Result
GACATTGATTATTGACTAGTTATTAATAGTAATCAATTACGGGGTCATTAGTTCATAGCCCATATATGGA
GTTCCGCGTTACATAACTTACGGTAAATGGCCCGCCTGGCTGACCGCCCAACGACCCCCGCCCATTGACG
TCAATAATGACGTATGTTCCCATAGTAACGCCAATAGGGACTTTCCATTGACGTCAATGGGTGGAGTATT
TACGGTAAACTGCCCACTTGGCAGTACATCAAGTGTATCATATGCCAAGTACGCCCCCTATTGACGTCAA
TGACGGTAAATGGCCCGCCTGGCATTATGCCCAGTACATGACCTTATGGGACTTTCCTACTTGGCAGTAC
ATCTACGTATTAGTCATCGCTATTACCATGGTGATGCGGTTTTGGCAGTACATCAATGGGCGTGGATAGC
GGTTTGACTCACGGGGATTTCCAAGTCTCCACCCCATTGACGTCAATGGGAGTTTGTTTTGGCACCAAAA
TCAACGGGACTTTCCAAAATGTCGTAACAACTCCGCCCCATTGACGCAAATGGGCGGTAGGCGTGTACGG
TGGGAGGTCTATATAAGCAGCGCGTTTTGCCTGTACTGGGTCTCTCTGGTTAGACCAGATCTGAGCCTGG
GAGCTCTCTGGCTAACTAGGGAACCCACTGCTTAAGCCTCAATAAAGCTTGCCTTGAGTGCTTCAAGTAG
TGTGTGCCCGTCTGTTGTGTGACTCTGGTAACTAGAGATCCCTCAGACCCTTTTAGTCAGTGTGGAAAAT
CTCTAGCAGTGGCGCCCGAACAGGGACTTGAAAGCGAAAGGGAAACCAGAGGAGCTCTCTCGACGCAGGA
CTCGGCTTGCTGAAGCGCGCACGGCAAGAGGCGAGGGGCGGCGACTGGTGAGTACGCCAAAAATTTTGAC
TAGCGGAGGCTAGAAGGAGAGAGATGGGTGCGAGAGCGTCAGTATTAAGCGGGGGAGAATTAGATCGCGA
TGGGAAAAAATTCGGTTAAGGCCAGGGGGAAAGAAAAAATATAAATTAAAACATATAGTATGGGCAAGCA
GGGAGCTAGAACGATTCGCAGTTAATCCTGGCCTGTTAGAAACATCAGAAGGCTGTAGACAAATACTGGG
ACAGCTACAACCATCCCTTCAGACAGGATCAGAAGAACTTAGATCATTATATAATACAGTAGCAACCCTC
TATTGTGTGCATCAAAGGATAGAGATAAAAGACACCAAGGAAGCTTTAGACAAGATAGAGGAAGAGCAAA
ACAAAAGTAAGACCACCGCACAGCAAGCGGCCGCTGATCTTCAGACCTGGAGGAGGAGATATGAGGGACA
ATTGGAGAAGTGAATTATATAAATATAAAGTAGTAAAAATTGAACCATTAGGAGTAGCACCCACCAAGGC
AAAGAGAAGAGTGGTGCAGAGAGAAAAAAGAGCAGTGGGAATAGGAGCTTTGTTCCTTGGGTTCTTGGGA
GCAGCAGGAAGCACTATGGGCGCAGCGTCAATGACGCTGACGGTACAGGCCAGACAATTATTGTCTGGTA
TAGTGCAGCAGCAGAACAATTTGCTGAGGGCTATTGAGGCGCAACAGCATCTGTTGCAACTCACAGTCTG
GGGCATCAAGCAGCTCCAGGCAAGAATCCTGGCTGTGGAAAGATACCTAAAGGATCAACAGCTCCTGGGG
ATTTGGGGTTGCTCTGGAAAACTCATTTGCACCACTGCTGTGCCTTGGAATGCTAGTTGGAGTAATAAAT
CTCTGGAACAGATTTGGAATCACACGACCTGGATGGAGTGGGACAGAGAAATTAACAATTACACAAGCTT
AATACACTCCTTAATTGAAGAATCGCAAAACCAGCAAGAAAAGAATGAACAAGAATTATTGGAATTAGAT
AAATGGGCAAGTTTGTGGAATTGGTTTAACATAACAAATTGGCTGTGGTATATAAAATTATTCATAATGA
TAGTAGGAGGCTTGGTAGGTTTAAGAATAGTTTTTGCTGTACTTTCTATAGTGAATAGAGTTAGGCAGGG
ATATTCACCATTATCGTTTCAGACCCACCTCCCAACCCCGAGGGGACCCGACAGGCCCGAAGGAATAGAA
GAAGAAGGTGGAGAGAGAGACAGAGACAGATCCATTCGATTAGTGAACGGATCGGCACTGCGTGCGCCAA
TTCTGCAGACAAATGGCAGTATTCATCCACAATTTTAAAAGAAAAGGGGGGATTGGGGGGTACAGTGCAG
GGGAAAGAATAGTAGACATAATAGCAACAGACATACAAACTAAAGAATTACAAAAACAAATTACAAAAAT
TCAAAATTTTCGGGTTTATTACAGGGACAGCAGAGATCCAGTTTGGTTAATTAAGGTACCGAGGCGATAG
GGTTAAGGGAGCTAGCTAGGTCTTGAAAGGAGTGGGAATTGGCTCCGGTGCCCGTCAGTGGGCAGAGCGC
ACATCGCCCACAGTCCCCGAGAAGTTGGGGGGAGGGGTCGGCAATTGATCCGGTGCCTAGAGAAGGTGGC
GCGGGGTAAACTGGGAAAGTGATGTCGTGTACTGGCTCCGCCTTTTTCCCGAGGGTGGGGGAGAACCGTA
TATAAGTGCAGTAGTCGCCGTGAACGTTCTTTTTCGCAACGGGTTTGCCGCCAGAACACAGGACCGGTTC
TAGAGCGCTGCCACCATGGACAAGAAGTACAGCATCGGCCTGGCCATCGGCACCAACTCTGTGGGCTGGG
CCGTGATCACCGACGAGTACAAGGTGCCCAGCAAGAAATTCAAGGTGCTGGGCAACACCGACCGGCACAG
CATCAAGAAGAACCTGATCGGAGCCCTGCTGTTCGACAGCGGCGAAACAGCCGAGGCCACCCGGCTGAAG
AGAACCGCCAGAAGAAGATACACCAGACGGAAGAACCGGATCTGCTATCTGCAAGAGATCTTCAGCAACG
AGATGGCCAAGGTGGACGACAGCTTCTTCCACAGACTGGAAGAGTCCTTCCTGGTGGAAGAGGATAAGAA
GCACGAGCGGCACCCCATCTTCGGCAACATCGTGGACGAGGTGGCCTACCACGAGAAGTACCCCACCATC
TACCACCTGAGAAAGAAACTGGTGGACAGCACCGACAAGGCCGACCTGCGGCTGATCTATCTGGCCCTGG
CCCACATGATCAAGTTCCGGGGCCACTTCCTGATCGAGGGCGACCTGAACCCCGACAACAGCGACGTGGA
CAAGCTGTTCATCCAGCTGGTGCAGACCTACAACCAGCTGTTCGAGGAAAACCCCATCAACGCCAGCGGC
GTGGACGCCAAGGCCATCCTGTCTGCCAGACTGAGCAAGAGCAGACGGCTGGAAAATCTGATCGCCCAGC
TGCCCGGCGAGAAGAAGAATGGCCTGTTCGGAAACCTGATTGCCCTGAGCCTGGGCCTGACCCCCAACTT
CAAGAGCAACTTCGACCTGGCCGAGGATGCCAAACTGCAGCTGAGCAAGGACACCTACGACGACGACCTG
GACAACCTGCTGGCCCAGATCGGCGACCAGTACGCCGACCTGTTTCTGGCCGCCAAGAACCTGTCCGACG
CCATCCTGCTGAGCGACATCCTGAGAGTGAACACCGAGATCACCAAGGCCCCCCTGAGCGCCTCTATGAT
CAAGAGATACGACGAGCACCACCAGGACCTGACCCTGCTGAAAGCTCTCGTGCGGCAGCAGCTGCCTGAG
AAGTACAAAGAGATTTTCTTCGACCAGAGCAAGAACGGCTACGCCGGCTACATTGACGGCGGAGCCAGCC
AGGAAGAGTTCTACAAGTTCATCAAGCCCATCCTGGAAAAGATGGACGGCACCGAGGAACTGCTCGTGAA
GCTGAACAGAGAGGACCTGCTGCGGAAGCAGCGGACCTTCGACAACGGCAGCATCCCCCACCAGATCCAC
CTGGGAGAGCTGCACGCCATTCTGCGGCGGCAGGAAGATTTTTACCCATTCCTGAAGGACAACCGGGAAA
AGATCGAGAAGATCCTGACCTTCCGCATCCCCTACTACGTGGGCCCTCTGGCCAGGGGAAACAGCAGATT
CGCCTGGATGACCAGAAAGAGCGAGGAAACCATCACCCCCTGGAACTTCGAGGAAGTGGTGGACAAGGGC
GCTTCCGCCCAGAGCTTCATCGAGCGGATGACCAACTTCGATAAGAACCTGCCCAACGAGAAGGTGCTGC
CCAAGCACAGCCTGCTGTACGAGTACTTCACCGTGTATAACGAGCTGACCAAAGTGAAATACGTGACCGA
GGGAATGAGAAAGCCCGCCTTCCTGAGCGGCGAGCAGAAAAAGGCCATCGTGGACCTGCTGTTCAAGACC
AACCGGAAAGTGACCGTGAAGCAGCTGAAAGAGGACTACTTCAAGAAAATCGAGTGCTTCGACTCCGTGG
AAATCTCCGGCGTGGAAGATCGGTTCAACGCCTCCCTGGGCACATACCACGATCTGCTGAAAATTATCAA
GGACAAGGACTTCCTGGACAATGAGGAAAACGAGGACATTCTGGAAGATATCGTGCTGACCCTGACACTG
TTTGAGGACAGAGAGATGATCGAGGAACGGCTGAAAACCTATGCCCACCTGTTCGACGACAAAGTGATGA
AGCAGCTGAAGCGGCGGAGATACACCGGCTGGGGCAGGCTGAGCCGGAAGCTGATCAACGGCATCCGGGA
CAAGCAGTCCGGCAAGACAATCCTGGATTTCCTGAAGTCCGACGGCTTCGCCAACAGAAACTTCATGCAG
CTGATCCACGACGACAGCCTGACCTTTAAAGAGGACATCCAGAAAGCCCAGGTGTCCGGCCAGGGCGATA
GCCTGCACGAGCACATTGCCAATCTGGCCGGCAGCCCCGCCATTAAGAAGGGCATCCTGCAGACAGTGAA
GGTGGTGGACGAGCTCGTGAAAGTGATGGGCCGGCACAAGCCCGAGAACATCGTGATCGAAATGGCCAGA
GAGAACCAGACCACCCAGAAGGGACAGAAGAACAGCCGCGAGAGAATGAAGCGGATCGAAGAGGGCATCA
AAGAGCTGGGCAGCCAGATCCTGAAAGAACACCCCGTGGAAAACACCCAGCTGCAGAACGAGAAGCTGTA
CCTGTACTACCTGCAGAATGGGCGGGATATGTACGTGGACCAGGAACTGGACATCAACCGGCTGTCCGAC
TACGATGTGGACGCCATCGTGCCTCAGAGCTTTCTGAAGGACGACTCCATCGACAACAAGGTGCTGACCA
GAAGCGACAAGAACCGGGGCAAGAGCGACAACGTGCCCTCCGAAGAGGTCGTGAAGAAGATGAAGAACTA
CTGGCGGCAGCTGCTGAACGCCAAGCTGATTACCCAGAGAAAGTTCGACAATCTGACCAAGGCCGAGAGA
GGCGGCCTGAGCGAACTGGATAAGGCCGGCTTCATCAAGAGACAGCTGGTGGAAACCCGGCAGATCACAA
AGCACGTGGCACAGATCCTGGACTCCCGGATGAACACTAAGTACGACGAGAATGACAAGCTGATCCGGGA
AGTGAAAGTGATCACCCTGAAGTCCAAGCTGGTGTCCGATTTCCGGAAGGATTTCCAGTTTTACAAAGTG
CGCGAGATCAACAACTACCACCACGCCCACGACGCCTACCTGAACGCCGTCGTGGGAACCGCCCTGATCA
AAAAGTACCCTAAGCTGGAAAGCGAGTTCGTGTACGGCGACTACAAGGTGTACGACGTGCGGAAGATGAT
CGCCAAGAGCGAGCAGGAAATCGGCAAGGCTACCGCCAAGTACTTCTTCTACAGCAACATCATGAACTTT
TTCAAGACCGAGATTACCCTGGCCAACGGCGAGATCCGGAAGCGGCCTCTGATCGAGACAAACGGCGAAA
CCGGGGAGATCGTGTGGGATAAGGGCCGGGATTTTGCCACCGTGCGGAAAGTGCTGAGCATGCCCCAAGT
GAATATCGTGAAAAAGACCGAGGTGCAGACAGGCGGCTTCAGCAAAGAGTCTATCCTGCCCAAGAGGAAC
AGCGATAAGCTGATCGCCAGAAAGAAGGACTGGGACCCTAAGAAGTACGGCGGCTTCGACAGCCCCACCG
TGGCCTATTCTGTGCTGGTGGTGGCCAAAGTGGAAAAGGGCAAGTCCAAGAAACTGAAGAGTGTGAAAGA
GCTGCTGGGGATCACCATCATGGAAAGAAGCAGCTTCGAGAAGAATCCCATCGACTTTCTGGAAGCCAAG
GGCTACAAAGAAGTGAAAAAGGACCTGATCATCAAGCTGCCTAAGTACTCCCTGTTCGAGCTGGAAAACG
GCCGGAAGAGAATGCTGGCCTCTGCCGGCGAACTGCAGAAGGGAAACGAACTGGCCCTGCCCTCCAAATA
TGTGAACTTCCTGTACCTGGCCAGCCACTATGAGAAGCTGAAGGGCTCCCCCGAGGATAATGAGCAGAAA
CAGCTGTTTGTGGAACAGCACAAGCACTACCTGGACGAGATCATCGAGCAGATCAGCGAGTTCTCCAAGA
GAGTGATCCTGGCCGACGCTAATCTGGACAAAGTGCTGTCCGCCTACAACAAGCACCGGGATAAGCCCAT
CAGAGAGCAGGCCGAGAATATCATCCACCTGTTTACCCTGACCAATCTGGGAGCCCCTGCCGCCTTCAAG
TACTTTGACACCACCATCGACCGGAAGAGGTACACCAGCACCAAAGAGGTGCTGGACGCCACCCTGATCC
ACCAGAGCATCACCGGCCTGTACGAGACACGGATCGACCTGTCTCAGCTGGGAGGCGACAAGCGACCTGC
CGCCACAAAGAAGGCTGGACAGGCTAAGAAGAAGAAAGGATCCATTTTCAAACCAGAAGAACTACGACAG
GCACTGATGCCAACTTTGGAGGCACTTTACCGTCAGGATCCAGAATCCCTTCCCTTTCGTCAACCTGTGG
ACCCTCAGCTTTTAGGAATCCCTGATTACTTTGATATTGTGAAGAGCCCCATGGATCTTTCTACCATTAA
GAGGAAGTTAGACACTGGACAGTATCAGGAGCCCTGGCAGTATGTCGATGATATTTGGCTTATGTTCAAT
AATGCCTGGTTATATAACCGGAAAACATCACGGGTATACAAATACTGCTCCAAGCTCTCTGAGGTCTTTG
AACAAGAAATTGACCCAGTGATGCAAAGCCTTGGATACTGTTGTGGCAGAAAGTTGGAGTTCTCTCCACA
GACACTGTGTTGCTACGGCAAACAGTTGTGCACAATACCTCGTGATGCCACTTATTACAGTTACCAGAAC
AGGTATCATTTCTGTGAGAAGTGTTTCAATGAGATCCAAGGGGAGAGCGTTTCTTTGGGGGATGACCCTT
CCCAGCCTCAAACTACAATAAATAAAGAACAATTTTCCAAGAGAAAAAATGACACACTGGATCCTGAACT
GTTTGTTGAATGTACAGAGTGCGGAAGAAAGATGCATCAGATCTGTGTCCTTCACCATGAGATCATCTGG
CCTGCTGGATTCGTCTGTGATGGCTGTTTAAAGAAAAGTGCACGAACTAGGAAAGAAAATAAGTTTTCTG
CTAAAAGGTTGCCATCTACCAGACTTGGCACCTTTCTAGAGAATCGTGTGAATGACTTTCTGAGGCGACA
GAATCACCCTGAGTCAGGAGAGGTCACTGTTAGAGTAGTTCATGCTTCTGACAAAACCGTGGAAGTAAAA
CCAGGCATGAAAGCAAGGTTTGTGGACAGTGGAGAGATGGCAGAATCCTTTCCATACCGAACCAAAGCCC
TCTTTGCCTTTGAAGAAATTGATGGTGTTGACCTGTGCTTCTTTGGCATGCATGTTCAAGAGTATGGCTC
TGACTGCCCTCCACCCAACCAGAGGAGAGTATACATATCTTACCTCGATAGTGTTCATTTCTTCCGTCCT
AAATGCTTGAGGACTGCAGTCTATCATGAAATCCTAATTGGATATTTAGAATATGTCAAGAAATTAGGTT
ACACAACAGGGCATATTTGGGCATGTCCACCAAGTGAGGGAGATGATTATATCTTCCATTGCCATCCTCC
TGACCAGAAGATACCCAAGCCCAAGCGACTGCAGGAATGGTACAAAAAAATGCTTGACAAGGCTGTATCA
GAGCGTATTGTCCATGACTACAAGGATATTTTTAAACAAGCTACTGAAGATAGATTAACAAGTGCAAAGG
AATTGCCTTATTTCGAGGGTGATTTCTGGCCCAATGTTCTGGAAGAAAGCATTAAGGAACTGGAACAGGA
GGAAGAAGAGAGAAAACGAGAGGAAAACACCAGCAATGAAAGCACAGATGTGACCAAGGGAGACAGCAAA
AATGCTAAAAAGAAGAATAATAAGAAAACCAGCAAAAATAAGAGCAGCCTGAGTAGGGGCAACAAGAAGA
AACCCGGGATGCCCAATGTATCTAACGACCTCTCACAGAAACTATATGCCACCATGGAGAAGCATAAAGA
GGTCTTCTTTGTGATCCGCCTCATTGCTGGCCCTGCTGCCAACTCCCTGCCTCCCATTGTTGATCCTGAT
CCTCTCATCCCCTGCGATCTGATGGATGGTCGGGATGCGTTTCTCACGCTGGCAAGGGACAAGCACCTGG
AGTTCTCTTCACTCCGAAGAGCCCAGTGGTCCACCATGTGCATGCTGGTGGAGCTGCACACGCAGAGCCA
GGACGGATCCGATTACAAAGACGATGACGATAAGGGATCCGGCGCAACAAACTTCTCTCTGCTGAAACAA
GCCGGAGATGTCGAAGAGAATCCTGGACCGATGGCCAAGCCTTTGTCTCAAGAAGAATCCACCCTCATTG
AAAGAGCAACGGCTACAATCAACAGCATCCCCATCTCTGAAGACTACAGCGTCGCCAGCGCAGCTCTCTC
TAGCGACGGCCGCATCTTCACTGGTGTCAATGTATATCATTTTACTGGGGGACCTTGTGCAGAACTCGTG
GTGCTGGGCACTGCTGCTGCTGCGGCAGCTGGCAACCTGACTTGTATCGTCGCGATCGGAAATGAGAACA
GGGGCATCTTGAGCCCCTGCGGACGGTGCCGACAGGTGCTTCTCGATCTGCATCCTGGGATCAAAGCCAT
AGTGAAGGACAGTGATGGACAGCCGACGGCAGTTGGGATTCGTGAATTGCTGCCCTCTGGTTATGTGTGG
GAGGGCTAAACGCGTTAAGTCGACAATCAACCTCTGGATTACAAAATTTGTGAAAGATTGACTGGTATTC
TTAACTATGTTGCTCCTTTTACGCTATGTGGATACGCTGCTTTAATGCCTTTGTATCATGCTATTGCTTC
CCGTATGGCTTTCATTTTCTCCTCCTTGTATAAATCCTGGTTGCTGTCTCTTTATGAGGAGTTGTGGCCC
GTTGTCAGGCAACGTGGCGTGGTGTGCACTGTGTTTGCTGACGCAACCCCCACTGGTTGGGGCATTGCCA
CCACCTGTCAGCTCCTTTCCGGGACTTTCGCTTTCCCCCTCCCTATTGCCACGGCGGAACTCATCGCCGC
CTGCCTTGCCCGCTGCTGGACAGGGGCTCGGCTGTTGGGCACTGACAATTCCGTGGTGTTGTCGGGGAAA
TCATCGTCCTTTCCTTGGCTGCTCGCCTGTGTTGCCACCTGGATTCTGCGCGGGACGTCCTTCTGCTACG
TCCCTTCGGCCCTCAATCCAGCGGACCTTCCTTCCCGCGGCCTGCTGCCGGCTCTGCGGCCTCTTCCGCG
TCTTCGCCTTCGCCCTCAGACGAGTCGGATCTCCCTTTGGGCCGCCTCCCCGCGTCGACTTTAAGACCAA
TGACTTACAAGGCAGCTGTAGATCTTAGCCACTTTTTAAAAGAAAAGGGGGGACTGGAAGGGCTAATTCA
CTCCCAACGAAGACAAGATCTGCTTTTTGCTTGTACTGGGTCTCTCTGGTTAGACCAGATCTGAGCCTGG
GAGCTCTCTGGCTAACTAGGGAACCCACTGCTTAAGCCTCAATAAAGCTTGCCTTGAGTGCTTCAAGTAG
TGTGTGCCCGTCTGTTGTGTGACTCTGGTAACTAGAGATCCCTCAGACCCTTTTAGTCAGTGTGGAAAAT
CTCTAGCAGGGCCCGTTTAAACCCGCTGATCAGCCTCGACTGTGCCTTCTAGTTGCCAGCCATCTGTTGT
TTGCCCCTCCCCCGTGCCTTCCTTGACCCTGGAAGGTGCCACTCCCACTGTCCTTTCCTAATAAAATGAG
GAAATTGCATCGCATTGTCTGAGTAGGTGTCATTCTATTCTGGGGGGTGGGGTGGGGCAGGACAGCAAGG
GGGAGGATTGGGAAGACAATAGCAGGCATGCTGGGGATGCGGTGGGCTCTATGGCTTCTGAGGCGGAAAG
AACCAGCTGGGGCTCTAGGGGGTATCCCC
[124 nt withheld, positions 10390-10513]
C
[91 nt withheld, positions 10515-10605]
A
[49 nt withheld, positions 10607-10655]
CCTTTGACGTTGGAGTCCACGTTCTTT
[37 nt withheld, positions 10683-10719]
ACCCTATCTCGGTCTATTCTTTTGATTTATAAGGGATTTTGCCGATTTCGGCCTATTGGTTAAAAAATGA
GCTGATTTAACAAAAATTTAACGCGAATTAATTCTGTGGAATGTGTGTCAGTTAGGGTGTGGAAAGTCCC
CAGGCTCCCCAGCAGGCAGAAGTATGCAAAGCATGCATCTCAATTAGTCAGCAACCAGGTGTGGAAAGTC
CCCAGGCTCCCCAGCAGGCAGAAGTATGCAAAGCATGCATCTCAATTAGTCAGCAACCATAGTCCCGCCC
CTAACTCCGCCCATCCCGCCCCTAACTCCGCCCAGTTCCGCCCATTCTCCGCCCCATGGCTGACTAATTT
TTTTTATTTATGCAGAGGCCGAGGCCGCCTCTGCCTCTGAGCTATTCCAGAAGTAGTGAGGAGGCTTTTT
TGGAGGCCTAGGCTTTTGCAAAAAGCTCCCGGGAGCTTGTATATCCATTTTCGGATCTGATCAGCACGTG
TTGACAATTAATCATCGGCATAGTATATCGGCATAGTATAATACGACAAGGTGAGGAACTAAACCATGGC
CAAGTTGACCAGTGCCGTTCCGGTGCTCACCGCGCGCGACGTCGCCGGAGCGGTCGAGTTCTGGACCGAC
CGGCTCGGGTTCTCCCGGGACTTCGTGGAGGACGACTTCGCCGGTGTGGTCCGGGACGACGTGACCCTGT
TCATCAGCGCGGTCCAGGACCAGGTGGTGCCGGACAACACCCTGGCCTGGGTGTGGGTGCGCGGCCTGGA
CGAGCTGTACGCCGAGTGGTCGGAGGTCGTGTCCACGAACTTCCGGGACGCCTCCGGGCCGGCCATGACC
GAGATCGGCGAGCAGCCGTGGGGGCGGGAGTTCGCCCTGCGCGACCCGGCCGGCAACTGCGTGCACTTCG
TGGCCGAGGAGCAGGACTGACACGTGCTACGAGATTTCGATTCCACCGCCGCCTTCTATGAAAGGTTGGG
CTTCGGAATCGTTTTCCGGGACGCCGGCTGGATGATCCTCCAGCGCGGGGATCTCATGCTGGAGTTCTTC
GCCCACCCCAACTTGTTTATTGCAGCTTATAATGGTTACAAATAAAGCAATAGCATCACAAATTTCACAA
ATAAAGCATTTTTTTCACTGCATTCTAGTTGTGGTTTGTCCAAACTCATCAATGTATCTTATCATGTCTG
TATACCGTCGACCTCTAGCTAGAGCTTGGCGTAATCATGGTCATAGCTGTTTCCTGTGTGAAATTGTTAT
CCGCTCACAATTCCACACAACATACGAGCCGGAAGCATAAAGTGTAAAGCCTGGGGTGCCTAATGAGTGA
GCTAACTCACATTAATTGCGTTGCGCTCACTGCCCGCTTTCCAGTCGGGAAACCTGTCGTGCCAGCTGCA
TTAATGAATCGGCCAACGCGCGGGGAGAGGCGGTTTGCGTATTGGGCGCTCTTCCGCTTCCTCGCTCACT
GACTCGCTGCGCTCGGTCGTTCGGCTGCGGCGAGCGGTATCAGCTCACTCAAAGGCGGTAATACGGTTAT
CCACAGAATCAGGGGATAACGCAGGAAAGAACATGTGAGCAAAAGGCCAGCAAAAGGCCAGGAACCGTAA
AAAGGCCGCGTTGCTGGCGTTTTTCCATAGGCTCCGCCCCCCTGACGAGCATCACAAAAATCGACGCTCA
AGTCAGAGGTGGCGAAACCCGACAGGACTATAAAGATACCAGGCGTTTCCCCCTGGAAGCTCCCTCGTGC
GCTCTCCTGTTCCGACCCTGCCGCTTACCGGATACCTGTCCGCCTTTCTCCCTTCGGGAAGCGTGGCGCT
TTCTCATAGCTCACGCTGTAGGTATCTCAGTTCGGTGTAGGTCGTTCGCTCCAAGCTGGGCTGTGTGCAC
GAACCCCCCGTTCAGCCCGACCGCTGCGCCTTATCCGGTAACTATCGTCTTGAGTCCAACCCGGTAAGAC
ACGACTTATCGCCACTGGCAGCAGCCACTGGTAACAGGATTAGCAGAGCGAGGTATGTAGGCGGTGCTAC
AGAGTTCTTGAAGTGGTGGCCTAACTACGGCTACACTAGAAGAACAGTATTTGGTATCTGCGCTCTGCTG
AAGCCAGTTACCTTCGGAAAAAGAGTTGGTAGCTCTTGATCCGGCAAACAAACCACCGCTGGTAGCGGTG
GTTTTTTTGTTTGCAAGCAGCAGATTACGCGCAGAAAAAAAGGATCTCAAGAAGATCCTTTGATCTTTTC
TACGGGGTCTGACGCTCAGTGGAACGAAAACTCACGTTAAGGGATTTTGGTCATGAGATTATCAAAAAGG
ATCTTCACCTAGATCCTTTTAAATTAAAAATGAAGTTTTAAATCAATCTAAAGTATATATGAGTAAACTT
GGTCTGACAGTTACCAATGCTTAATCAGTGAGGCACCTATCTCAGCGATCTGTCTATTTCGTTCATCCAT
AGTTGCCTGACTCCCCGTCGTGTAGATAACTACGATACGGGAGGGCTTACCATCTGGCCCCAGTGCTGCA
ATGATACCGCGAGACCCACGCTCACCGGCTCCAGATTTATCAGCAATAAACCAGCCAGCCGGAAGGGCCG
AGCGCAGAAGTGGTCCTGCAACTTTATCCGCCTCCATCCAGTCTATTAATTGTTGCCGGGAAGCTAGAGT
AAGTAGTTCGCCAGTTAATAGTTTGCGCAACGTTGTTGCCATTGCTACAGGCATCGTGGTGTCACGCTCG
TCGTTTGGTATGGCTTCATTCAGCTCCGGTTCCCAACGATCAAGGCGAGTTACATGATCCCCCATGTTGT
GCAAAAAAGCGGTTAGCTCCTTCGGTCCTCCGATCGTTGTCAGAAGTAAGTTGGCCGCAGTGTTATCACT
CATGGTTATGGCAGCACTGCATAATTCTCTTACTGTCATGCCATCCGTAAGATGCTTTTCTGTGACTGGT
GAGTACTCAACCAAGTCATTCTGAGAATAGTGTATGCGGCGACCGAGTTGCTCTTGCCCGGCGTCAATAC
GGGATAATACCGCGCCACATAGCAGAACTTTAAAAGTGCTCATCATTGGAAAACGTTCTTCGGGGCGAAA
ACTCTCAAGGATCTTACCGCTGTTGAGATCCAGTTCGATGTAACCCACTCGTGCACCCAACTGATCTTCA
GCATCTTTTACTTTCACCAGCGTTTCTGGGTGAGCAAAAACAGGAAGGCAAAATGCCGCAAAAAAGGGAA
TAAGGGCGACACGGAAATGTTGAATACTCATACTCTTCCTTTTTCAATATTATTGAAGCATTTATCAGGG
TTATTGTCTCATGAGCGGATACATATTTGAATGTATTTAGAAAAATAAACAAATAGGGGTTCCGCGCACA
TTTCCCCGAAAAGTGCCACCTGACGTCGACGGATCGGGAGATCTCCCGATCCCCTATGGTGCACTCTCAG
TACAATCTGCTCTGATGCCGCATAGTTAAGCCAGTATCTGCTCCCTGCTTGTGTGTTGGAGGTCGCTGAG
TAGTGCGCGAGCAAAATTTAAGCTACAACAAGGCAAGGCTTGACCGACAATTGCATGAAGAATCTGCTTA
GGGTTAGGCGTTTTGCGCTGCTTCGCGATGTACGGGCCAGATATACGCGTT
Features (pLannotate 1.2.2; 33 found; start..end, strand, type, name):
      1..380     +  enhancer       CMV enhancer: human cytomegalovirus immediate early enhancer
    381..580     +  promoter       CMV promoter: human cytomegalovirus (CMV) immediate early promoter
    598..778     +  LTR            5' LTR (truncated): truncated 5' long terminal repeat (LTR) from HIV-1
    825..950     +  misc_feature   HIV-1 Ψ: packaging signal of human immunodeficiency virus type 1
    934..1297    +  CDS            HIV-1 gag (fragment): gag protein from human immunodeficiency virus 1; gag
   1443..1676    +  misc_feature   RRE: The Rev response element (RRE) of HIV-1 allows for Rev-dependent mRNA export from the nucleus to the cytoplasm.
   2053..2153    +  CDS            Rev (fragment): human immunodeficiency virus 1 (HIV-1) Rev protein; rev; enhances nuclear export of unspliced and incompletely spliced viral mRNAs
   2203..2320    +  misc_feature   cPPT/CTS: central polypurine tract and central termination sequence of HIV-1
   2396..2414    +  CDS            small t antigen (fragment): SV40 (simian virus 40) small t antigen
   2440..2651    +  promoter       EF-1α core promoter: core promoter for human elongation factor EF-1α
   2679..4280    +  CDS            dCas9(N): N-terminal portion of catalytically inactive Streptococcus pyogenes dCas9 carrying the D10A mutation (Zetsche et al., 2015)
   4281..6779    +  CDS            Cas9(C): C-terminal portion of Streptococcus pyogenes Cas9 (Zetsche et al., 2015)
   6834..8684    +  CDS            p300 core: catalytic histone acetyltransferase core of the human E1A-associated protein p300 (Delvecchio et al., 2013); EP300
   8781..9179    +  CDS            BSD: blasticidin S deaminase; Aspergillus terreus BSD; confers resistance to blasticidin
   9195..9783    +  misc_feature   WPRE: woodchuck hepatitis virus posttranscriptional regulatory element
   9834..9853    +  misc_feature   cPPT/CTS (fragment): central polypurine tract and central termination sequence of HIV-1
   9855..10088   +  LTR            3' LTR (ΔU3): self-inactivating 3' long terminal repeat (LTR) from HIV-1
  10120..10344   +  polyA_signal   bGH poly(A) signal: bovine growth hormone polyadenylation signal
  10348..10369   +  promoter       SV40 promoter (fragment): SV40 enhancer and early promoter
  10390..10818   +  rep_origin     f1 ori (sequence partly withheld): f1 bacteriophage origin of replication; arrow indicates direction of (+) strand synthesis
  10832..11161   +  promoter       SV40 promoter: SV40 enhancer and early promoter
  11209..11256   +  promoter       EM7 promoter: synthetic bacterial promoter&nbsp
  11275..11649   +  CDS            BleoR: antibiotic-binding protein; Sh ble from Streptoalloteichus hindustanus; confers resistance to bleomycin, phleomycin, and Zeocin™
  11659..11784   +  CDS            ble (fragment): BLE_KLEPN - Experimental evidence at protein level: Swiss-Prot protein existence level 1. Binding protein with a strong affinity to the bleomycin family of antibiotics. Binds to CL990; an antimitotic-antibiotic compound. From Klebsiella pneumoniae.
  11779..11900   +  polyA_signal   SV40 poly(A) signal: SV40 polyadenylation signal
  11971..11993   -  protein_bind   lac operator (fragment): The lac repressor binds to the lac operator to inhibit transcription in E. coli. This inhibition can be relieved by adding lactose or isopropyl-β-D-thiogalactopyranoside (IPTG). lac repressor encoded by lacI
  11997..12027   -  promoter       lac promoter: promoter for the E. coli lac operon
  12042..12063   -  protein_bind   CAP binding site: CAP binding activates transcription in the presence of cAMP. E. coli catabolite activator protein
  12076..12168   -  CDS            lacI (fragment): lac repressor; lacI; The lac repressor binds to the lac operator to inhibit transcription in E. coli. This inhibition can be relieved by adding lactose or isopropyl-β-D-thiogalactopyranoside (IPTG).
  12351..12939   -  rep_origin     ori: high-copy-number ColE1/pMB1/pBR322/pUC origin of replication
  13110..13970   -  CDS            AmpR: β-lactamase; bla; confers resistance to ampicillin, carbenicillin, and related antibiotics
  13971..14075   -  promoter       AmpR promoter: bla
  14134..14186   -  misc_feature   bom (fragment): basis of mobility region from pBR322
