[The description below was written by a language model from this plasmid's Addgene catalogue record and pLannotate feature annotations shown in this document.]
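Description:
Lenti-EF1alpha-dCas9-p300_Blast is a third-generation, self-inactivating lentiviral transfer plasmid of about 14.3 kb, built on a pLenti backbone, for delivering a CRISPR-based epigenetic activator into mammalian cells. In bacteria it replicates from a high-copy ColE1/pUC-type origin and is selected with ampicillin through the bla gene; an f1 origin is also present. The viral genome is transcribed from a CMV enhancer/promoter fused to a truncated HIV-1 5' LTR, which makes packaging Tat-independent. It carries the Ψ packaging signal with a gag fragment, the Rev response element for Rev-dependent nuclear export, and the cPPT/CTS. It ends in a ΔU3 3' LTR that inactivates LTR promoter activity after integration, followed by a bGH polyadenylation signal.

The payload is driven by the EF-1α promoter, annotated in the sequence as the core element. It encodes Streptococcus pyogenes Cas9 made nuclease-dead by the D10A and H840A mutations, fused at its C-terminus to the catalytic histone acetyltransferase core of human p300. According to the record, a 2A sequence links this fusion to blasticidin S deaminase, so a single transcript yields both the effector and a marker for selecting transduced cells. The 2A element itself is not annotated in the feature table. A WPRE downstream of the cassette enhances transcript expression. Outside the LTRs, the backbone retains an SV40/EM7-driven bleomycin/Zeocin resistance cassette, which is not packaged into virus.

No guide RNA cassette is annotated, so guides would have to be supplied from a separate construct. When directed by guides to promoters or enhancers, dCas9-p300 deposits histone acetylation to activate endogenous genes. The associated study compared dCas9-based activators and multiplexed guide RNAs for CRISPR activation.
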