Addgene plasmid #192653: Lenti-EF1alpha-dCas9-p300_Blast
Purpose: 3rd generation lenti vector encoding dCas9-p300 with 2A Blast resistance marker
Depositing lab: Jeffrey Miner. Depositing organization: Washington University in Saint Louis. Publication: Comparative analysis of dCas9-VP64 variants and multiplexed guide RNAs mediating CRISPR activation. Omachi K, Miner JH. PLoS One. 2022 Jun 28;17(6):e0270008. doi: 10.1371/journal.pone.0270008. eCollection 2022. PubMed 35763517.
Backbone
  Vector backbone: pLenti
  Vector type: Mammalian Expression, Lentiviral, CRISPR
Growth in bacteria
  Bacterial resistance: Ampicillin, 100 μg/mL
  Growth temperature: 37°C
  Growth strain: NEB Stable
  Copy number: High Copy
Gene/Insert
  Gene/Insert name: dCas9-p300
  Species: Synthetic
  Mutation: D10A; H840A in Cas9
  Promoter: EF1a
  Cloning method: Gibson Cloning
Terms and licenses: Academic/Nonprofit Terms; Industry Terms: Not Available to Industry
How to cite: Lenti-EF1alpha-dCas9-p300_Blast was a gift from Jeffrey Miner (Addgene plasmid # 192653 ; http://n2t.net/addgene:192653 ; RRID:Addgene_192653)
